Addgene plasmid #119981: pMaCTag-02
Purpose: Template for C-terminal PCR tagging of mammalian genes (without selection) with TagBFP
Depositing lab: Michael Knop. Depositing organization: Universitaet Heidelberg. Publication: CRISPR-Cas12a-assisted PCR tagging of mammalian genes. Fueller J, Herbst K, Meurer M, Gubicza K, Kurtulmus B, Knopf JD, Kirrmaier D, Buchmuller BC, Pereira G, Lemberg MK, Knop M. J Cell Biol. 2020 Jun 1;219(6). pii: 151766. doi: 10.1083/jcb.201910210. PubMed 32406907.
Backbone
  Vector backbone: pFA6a
  Backbone size w/o insert (bp): 2412
  Vector type: PCR Template
Growth in bacteria
  Bacterial resistance: Ampicillin, 100 μg/mL
  Growth temperature: 37°C
  Growth strain: DH5alpha
  Copy number: High Copy
Gene/Insert
  Gene/Insert name: TagBFP
  Species: H. sapiens (human)
  Promoter: None
  Tag / fusion protein: TagBFP (C terminal on backbone)
  Cloning method: Restriction Enzyme; 5′ cloning site BamHI (not destroyed); 3′ cloning site SpeI (not destroyed)
  Sequencing primers: 5′ SP6; 3′ AAACCACAACTAGAATGCAGTG
Terms and licenses: Academic/Nonprofit Terms; Industry Terms: Not Available to Industry
Depositor comments: Template plasmid for C-terminal PCR tagging of mammalian genes. For M1 and M2 tagging oligo design please visit www.pcr-tagging.com Please visit https://www.biorxiv.org/content/early/2018/11/20/473876 for BioRxiv preprint
How to cite: pMaCTag-02 was a gift from Michael Knop (Addgene plasmid # 119981 ; http://n2t.net/addgene:119981 ; RRID:Addgene_119981)
