[The description below was written by a language model from this plasmid's Addgene catalogue record and the feature table of its GenBank file.]
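Description:
pMaCTag-02 is a 3.6 kb PCR template plasmid built on the pFA6a backbone. It is not meant to be expressed directly in cells but to serve as the source of a cassette for C-terminal tagging of endogenous mammalian genes with the monomeric blue fluorescent protein TagBFP. It is maintained in E. coli through a high-copy ColE1/pUC-type origin and selected with ampicillin via the bla gene and its own promoter. SP6 and T7 phage promoters flank the cassette as remnants of the backbone and mainly provide sequencing primer sites. The two sequence records held for the plasmid describe the same circular molecule with identical features, differing only in the numbering start point.

The payload, cloned between BamHI and SpeI sites, consists of a mammalian codon-optimized TagBFP coding sequence with no promoter of its own, followed by an SV40 polyadenylation signal and then a human U6 RNA polymerase III promoter flanked by two loxP sites. The missing promoter is deliberate: after in-frame insertion at the 3′ end of a target gene, the tag is expressed from the endogenous locus and the SV40 signal terminates the transcript. In the CRISPR-Cas12a-assisted PCR tagging approach associated with this plasmid, gene-specific M1 and M2 tagging oligos amplify the cassette. The U6 promoter at its end is positioned to drive a guide RNA, presumably supplied by the reverse oligo, since no crRNA sequence is annotated in the plasmid. The loxP sites should allow Cre-mediated removal of the U6 element, though the orientation of the sites is not annotated. As the purpose field states, this version carries no mammalian selection marker.
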