LOCUS       Exported 3620 bp ds-DNA circular SYN 13-MAY-2021
DEFINITION  Template for C-terminal PCR tagging of mammalian genes (without
            selection) with TagBFP.
ACCESSION   .
VERSION     .
KEYWORDS    pMaCTag-02
SOURCE      synthetic DNA construct
  ORGANISM  synthetic DNA construct
REFERENCE   1 (bases 1 to 3620)
  AUTHORS   Fueller J, Herbst K, Meurer M, Gubicza K, Kurtulmus B, Knopf JD,
            Kirrmaier D, Buchmuller BC, Pereira G, Lemberg MK, Knop M
  TITLE     CRISPR-Cas12a-assisted PCR tagging of mammalian genes.
  JOURNAL   J Cell Biol. 2020 Jun 1;219(6). pii: 151766. doi:
            10.1083/jcb.201910210.
  PUBMED    32406907
REFERENCE   2 (bases 1 to 3620)
  AUTHORS   .
  TITLE     Direct Submission
  JOURNAL   Exported May 13, 2021 from SnapGene Server 1.1.58
            http://www.snapgene.com
FEATURES             Location/Qualifiers
     source          1..3620
                     /organism="synthetic DNA construct"
                     /mol_type="other DNA"
     CDS             64..762
                     /codon_start=1
                     /product="monomeric blue fluorescent protein"
                     /label=TagBFP
                     /note="mammalian codon-optimized"
                     /translation="SELIKENMHMKLYMEGTVDNHHFKCTSEGEGKPYEGTQTMRIKVV
                     EGGPLPFAFDILATSFLYGSKTFINHTQGIPDFFKQSFPEGFTWERVTTYEDGGVLTAT
                     QDTSLQDGCLIYNVKIRGVNFTSNGPVMQKKTLGWEAFTETLYPADGGLEGRNDMALKL
                     VGGSHLIANIKTTYRSKKPAKNLKMPGVYYVDYRLERIKEANNETYVEQHEVAVARYCD
                     LPSKLGHKLN"
     polyA_signal    769..890
                     /label=SV40 poly(A) signal
                     /note="SV40 polyadenylation signal"
     primer_bind     complement(806..825)
                     /label=SV40pA-R
                     /note="SV40 polyA, reverse primer"
     primer_bind     860..879
                     /label=EBV-rev
                     /note="SV40 polyA terminator, reverse primer"
     protein_bind    897..930
                     /label=loxP
                     /bound_moiety="Cre recombinase"
                     /note="Cre-mediated recombination occurs in the 8-bp core
                     sequence (GCATACAT)."
     promoter        937..1177
                     /label=U6 promoter
                     /note="RNA polymerase III promoter for human U6 snRNA"
     primer_bind     937..957
                     /label=hU6-F
                     /note="Human U6 promoter, forward primer"
     primer_bind     1108..1127
                     /label=LKO.1 5'
                     /note="Human U6 promoter, forward primer"
     protein_bind    1187..1220
                     /label=loxP
                     /bound_moiety="Cre recombinase"
                     /note="Cre-mediated recombination occurs in the 8-bp core
                     sequence (GCATACAT)."
     primer_bind     complement(1257..1276)
                     /label=T7
                     /note="T7 promoter, forward primer"
     promoter        complement(1258..1276)
                     /label=T7 promoter
                     /note="promoter for bacteriophage T7 RNA polymerase"
     primer_bind     complement(1363..1380)
                     /label=L4440
                     /note="L4440 vector, forward primer"
     rep_origin      complement(1534..2122)
                     /direction=LEFT
                     /label=ori
                     /note="high-copy-number ColE1/pMB1/pBR322/pUC origin of
                     replication"
     primer_bind     complement(1614..1633)
                     /label=pBR322ori-F
                     /note="pBR322 origin, forward primer"
     CDS             complement(2293..3153)
                     /codon_start=1
                     /gene="bla"
                     /product="beta-lactamase"
                     /label=AmpR
                     /note="confers resistance to ampicillin, carbenicillin, and
                     related antibiotics"
                     /translation="MSIQHFRVALIPFFAAFCLPVFAHPETLVKVKDAEDQLGARVGYI
                     ELDLNSGKILESFRPEERFPMMSTFKVLLCGAVLSRIDAGQEQLGRRIHYSQNDLVEYS
                     PVTEKHLTDGMTVRELCSAAITMSDNTAANLLLTTIGGPKELTAFLHNMGDHVTRLDRW
                     EPELNEAIPNDERDTTMPVAMATTLRKLLTGELLTLASRQQLIDWMEADKVAGPLLRSA
                     LPAGWFIADKSGAGERGSRGIIAALGPDGKPSRIVVIYTTGSQATMDERNRQIAEIGAS
                     LIKHW"
     primer_bind     2916..2935
                     /label=Amp-R
                     /note="Ampicillin resistance gene, reverse primer"
     promoter        complement(3154..3258)
                     /gene="bla"
                     /label=AmpR promoter
     primer_bind     3326..3344
                     /label=pBRforEco
                     /note="pBR322 vectors, upsteam of EcoRI site, forward
                     primer"
     primer_bind     complement(3382..3404)
                     /label=pGEX 3'
                     /note="pGEX vectors, reverse primer"
     primer_bind     3504..3523
                     /label=pRS-marker
                     /note="pRS vectors, use to sequence yeast selectable
                     marker"
     promoter        3604..2
                     /label=SP6 promoter
                     /note="promoter for bacteriophage SP6 RNA polymerase"
     primer_bind     3604..1
                     /label=SP6
                     /note="SP6 promoter, forward primer"
ORIGIN
        1 gaacgcggcc gccagctgaa gcttcgtacg tcaggtggag gaggtagtgg cggaggcgga
       61 tccagcgagc tgattaagga gaacatgcac atgaagctgt acatggaggg caccgtggac
      121 aaccatcact tcaagtgcac atccgagggc gaaggcaagc cctacgaggg cacccagacc
      181 atgagaatca aggtggtcga gggcggccct ctccccttcg ccttcgacat cctggctact
      241 agcttcctct acggcagcaa gaccttcatc aaccacaccc agggcatccc cgacttcttc
      301 aagcagtcct tccctgaggg cttcacatgg gagagagtca ccacatacga agacgggggc
      361 gtgctgaccg ctacccagga caccagcctc caggacggct gcctcatcta caacgtcaag
      421 atcagagggg tgaacttcac atccaacggc cctgtgatgc agaagaaaac actcggctgg
      481 gaggccttca ccgagacgct gtaccccgct gacggcggcc tggaaggcag aaacgacatg
      541 gccctgaagc tcgtgggcgg gagccatctg atcgcaaaca tcaagaccac atatagatcc
      601 aagaaacccg ctaagaacct caagatgcct ggcgtctact atgtggacta cagactggaa
      661 agaatcaagg aggccaacaa cgagacctac gtcgagcagc acgaggtggc agtggccaga
      721 tactgcgacc tccctagcaa actggggcac aagcttaatt gaactagtaa cttgtttatt
      781 gcagcttata atggttacaa ataaagcaat agcatcacaa atttcacaaa taaagcattt
      841 ttttcactgc attctagttg tggtttgtcc aaactcatca atgtatctta gtcgatataa
      901 cttcgtatag catacattat acgaagttat gtcgaggagg gcctatttcc catgattcct
      961 tcatatttgc atatacgata caaggctgtt agagagataa ttggaattaa tttgactgta
     1021 aacacaaaga tattagtaca aaatacgtga cgtagaaagt aataatttct tgggtagttt
     1081 gcagttttaa aattatgttt taaaatggac tatcatatgc ttaccgtaac ttgaaagtat
     1141 ttcgatttct tggctttata tatcttgtgg aaaggacgaa acaccgataa cttcgtatag
     1201 catacattat acgaagttat ggtaccgatg cagctagccc gcggatctgc cggtctccct
     1261 atagtgagtc gtattaattt cgataagcca ggttaacctg cattaatgaa tcggccaacg
     1321 cgcggggaga ggcggtttgc gtattgggcg ctcttccgct tcctcgctca ctgactcgct
     1381 gcgctcggtc gttcggctgc ggcgagcggt atcagctcac tcaaaggcgg taatacggtt
     1441 atccacagaa tcaggggata acgcaggaaa gaacatgtga gcaaaaggcc agcaaaaggc
     1501 caggaaccgt aaaaaggccg cgttgctggc gtttttccat aggctccgcc cccctgacga
     1561 gcatcacaaa aatcgacgct caagtcagag gtggcgaaac ccgacaggac tataaagata
     1621 ccaggcgttt ccccctggaa gctccctcgt gcgctctcct gttccgaccc tgccgcttac
     1681 cggatacctg tccgcctttc tcccttcggg aagcgtggcg ctttctcaat gctcacgctg
     1741 taggtatctc agttcggtgt aggtcgttcg ctccaagctg ggctgtgtgc acgaaccccc
     1801 cgttcagccc gaccgctgcg ccttatccgg taactatcgt cttgagtcca acccggtaag
     1861 acacgactta tcgccactgg cagcagccac tggtaacagg attagcagag cgaggtatgt
     1921 aggcggtgct acagagttct tgaagtggtg gcctaactac ggctacacta gaaggacagt
     1981 atttggtatc tgcgctctgc tgaagccagt taccttcgga aaaagagttg gtagctcttg
     2041 atccggcaaa caaaccaccg ctggtagcgg tggttttttt gtttgcaagc agcagattac
     2101 gcgcagaaaa aaaggatctc aagaagatcc tttgatcttt tctacggggt ctgacgctca
     2161 gtggaacgaa aactcacgtt aagggatttt ggtcatgaga ttatcaaaaa ggatcttcac
     2221 ctagatcctt ttaaattaaa aatgaagttt taaatcaatc taaagtatat atgagtaaac
     2281 ttggtctgac agttaccaat gcttaatcag tgaggcacct atctcagcga tctgtctatt
     2341 tcgttcatcc atagttgcct gactccccgt cgtgtagata actacgatac gggagggctt
     2401 accatctggc cccagtgctg caatgatacc gcgagaccca cgctcaccgg ctccagattt
     2461 atcagcaata aaccagccag ccggaagggc cgagcgcaga agtggtcctg caactttatc
     2521 cgcctccatc cagtctatta attgttgccg ggaagctaga gtaagtagtt cgccagttaa
     2581 tagtttgcgc aacgttgttg ccattgctac aggcatcgtg gtgtcacgct cgtcgtttgg
     2641 tatggcttca ttcagctccg gttcccaacg atcaaggcga gttacatgat cccccatgtt
     2701 gtgcaaaaaa gcggttagct ccttcggtcc tccgatcgtt gtcagaagta agttggccgc
     2761 agtgttatca ctcatggtta tggcagcact gcataattct cttactgtca tgccatccgt
     2821 aagatgcttt tctgtgactg gtgagtactc aaccaagtca ttctgagaat agtgtatgcg
     2881 gcgaccgagt tgctcttgcc cggcgtcaat acgggataat accgcgccac atagcagaac
     2941 tttaaaagtg ctcatcattg gaaaacgttc ttcggggcga aaactctcaa ggatcttacc
     3001 gctgttgaga tccagttcga tgtaacccac tcgtgcaccc aactgatctt cagcatcttt
     3061 tactttcacc agcgtttctg ggtgagcaaa aacaggaagg caaaatgccg caaaaaaggg
     3121 aataagggcg acacggaaat gttgaatact catactcttc ctttttcaat attattgaag
     3181 catttatcag ggttattgtc tcatgagcgg atacatattt gaatgtattt agaaaaataa
     3241 acaaataggg gttccgcgca catttccccg aaaagtgcca cctgacgtct aagaaaccat
     3301 tattatcatg acattaacct ataaaaatag gcgtatcacg aggccctttc gtctcgcgcg
     3361 tttcggtgat gacggtgaaa acctctgaca catgcagctc ccggagacgg tcacagcttg
     3421 tctgtaagcg gatgccggga gcagacaagc ccgtcagggc gcgtcagcgg gtgttggcgg
     3481 gtgtcggggc tggcttaact atgcggcatc agagcagatt gtactgagag tgcaccatat
     3541 ggacatattg tcgttagaac gcggctacaa ttaatacata accttatgta tcatacacat
     3601 acgatttagg tgacactata
//
