LOCUS       Exported 3620 bp ds-DNA circular SYN 13-MAY-2021
DEFINITION  Template for C-terminal PCR tagging of mammalian genes (without
            selection) with TagBFP.
ACCESSION   .
VERSION     .
KEYWORDS    pMaCTag-02
SOURCE      synthetic DNA construct
  ORGANISM  synthetic DNA construct
REFERENCE   1 (bases 1 to 3620)
  AUTHORS   Fueller J, Herbst K, Meurer M, Gubicza K, Kurtulmus B, Knopf JD,
            Kirrmaier D, Buchmuller BC, Pereira G, Lemberg MK, Knop M
  TITLE     CRISPR-Cas12a-assisted PCR tagging of mammalian genes.
  JOURNAL   J Cell Biol. 2020 Jun 1;219(6). pii: 151766. doi:
            10.1083/jcb.201910210.
  PUBMED    32406907
REFERENCE   2 (bases 1 to 3620)
  AUTHORS   .
  TITLE     Direct Submission
  JOURNAL   Exported May 13, 2021 from SnapGene Server 1.1.58
            http://www.snapgene.com
FEATURES             Location/Qualifiers
     source          1..3620
                     /organism="synthetic DNA construct"
                     /mol_type="other DNA"
     promoter        1..19
                     /label=SP6 promoter
                     /note="promoter for bacteriophage SP6 RNA polymerase"
     primer_bind     1..18
                     /label=SP6
                     /note="SP6 promoter, forward primer"
     CDS             81..779
                     /codon_start=1
                     /product="monomeric blue fluorescent protein"
                     /label=TagBFP
                     /note="mammalian codon-optimized"
                     /translation="SELIKENMHMKLYMEGTVDNHHFKCTSEGEGKPYEGTQTMRIKVV
                     EGGPLPFAFDILATSFLYGSKTFINHTQGIPDFFKQSFPEGFTWERVTTYEDGGVLTAT
                     QDTSLQDGCLIYNVKIRGVNFTSNGPVMQKKTLGWEAFTETLYPADGGLEGRNDMALKL
                     VGGSHLIANIKTTYRSKKPAKNLKMPGVYYVDYRLERIKEANNETYVEQHEVAVARYCD
                     LPSKLGHKLN"
     polyA_signal    786..907
                     /label=SV40 poly(A) signal
                     /note="SV40 polyadenylation signal"
     primer_bind     complement(823..842)
                     /label=SV40pA-R
                     /note="SV40 polyA, reverse primer"
     primer_bind     877..896
                     /label=EBV-rev
                     /note="SV40 polyA terminator, reverse primer"
     protein_bind    914..947
                     /label=loxP
                     /bound_moiety="Cre recombinase"
                     /note="Cre-mediated recombination occurs in the 8-bp core
                     sequence (GCATACAT)."
     promoter        954..1194
                     /label=U6 promoter
                     /note="RNA polymerase III promoter for human U6 snRNA"
     primer_bind     954..974
                     /label=hU6-F
                     /note="Human U6 promoter, forward primer"
     primer_bind     1125..1144
                     /label=LKO.1 5'
                     /note="Human U6 promoter, forward primer"
     protein_bind    1204..1237
                     /label=loxP
                     /bound_moiety="Cre recombinase"
                     /note="Cre-mediated recombination occurs in the 8-bp core
                     sequence (GCATACAT)."
     primer_bind     complement(1274..1293)
                     /label=T7
                     /note="T7 promoter, forward primer"
     promoter        complement(1275..1293)
                     /label=T7 promoter
                     /note="promoter for bacteriophage T7 RNA polymerase"
     primer_bind     complement(1380..1397)
                     /label=L4440
                     /note="L4440 vector, forward primer"
     rep_origin      complement(1551..2139)
                     /direction=LEFT
                     /label=ori
                     /note="high-copy-number ColE1/pMB1/pBR322/pUC origin of
                     replication"
     primer_bind     complement(1631..1650)
                     /label=pBR322ori-F
                     /note="pBR322 origin, forward primer"
     CDS             complement(2310..3170)
                     /codon_start=1
                     /gene="bla"
                     /product="beta-lactamase"
                     /label=AmpR
                     /note="confers resistance to ampicillin, carbenicillin, and
                     related antibiotics"
                     /translation="MSIQHFRVALIPFFAAFCLPVFAHPETLVKVKDAEDQLGARVGYI
                     ELDLNSGKILESFRPEERFPMMSTFKVLLCGAVLSRIDAGQEQLGRRIHYSQNDLVEYS
                     PVTEKHLTDGMTVRELCSAAITMSDNTAANLLLTTIGGPKELTAFLHNMGDHVTRLDRW
                     EPELNEAIPNDERDTTMPVAMATTLRKLLTGELLTLASRQQLIDWMEADKVAGPLLRSA
                     LPAGWFIADKSGAGERGSRGIIAALGPDGKPSRIVVIYTTGSQATMDERNRQIAEIGAS
                     LIKHW"
     primer_bind     2933..2952
                     /label=Amp-R
                     /note="Ampicillin resistance gene, reverse primer"
     promoter        complement(3171..3275)
                     /gene="bla"
                     /label=AmpR promoter
     primer_bind     3343..3361
                     /label=pBRforEco
                     /note="pBR322 vectors, upsteam of EcoRI site, forward
                     primer"
     primer_bind     complement(3399..3421)
                     /label=pGEX 3'
                     /note="pGEX vectors, reverse primer"
     primer_bind     3521..3540
                     /label=pRS-marker
                     /note="pRS vectors, use to sequence yeast selectable
                     marker"
ORIGIN
        1 atttaggtga cactatagaa cgcggccgcc agctgaagct tcgtacgtca ggtggaggag
       61 gtagtggcgg aggcggatcc agcgagctga ttaaggagaa catgcacatg aagctgtaca
      121 tggagggcac cgtggacaac catcacttca agtgcacatc cgagggcgaa ggcaagccct
      181 acgagggcac ccagaccatg agaatcaagg tggtcgaggg cggccctctc cccttcgcct
      241 tcgacatcct ggctactagc ttcctctacg gcagcaagac cttcatcaac cacacccagg
      301 gcatccccga cttcttcaag cagtccttcc ctgagggctt cacatgggag agagtcacca
      361 catacgaaga cgggggcgtg ctgaccgcta cccaggacac cagcctccag gacggctgcc
      421 tcatctacaa cgtcaagatc agaggggtga acttcacatc caacggccct gtgatgcaga
      481 agaaaacact cggctgggag gccttcaccg agacgctgta ccccgctgac ggcggcctgg
      541 aaggcagaaa cgacatggcc ctgaagctcg tgggcgggag ccatctgatc gcaaacatca
      601 agaccacata tagatccaag aaacccgcta agaacctcaa gatgcctggc gtctactatg
      661 tggactacag actggaaaga atcaaggagg ccaacaacga gacctacgtc gagcagcacg
      721 aggtggcagt ggccagatac tgcgacctcc ctagcaaact ggggcacaag cttaattgaa
      781 ctagtaactt gtttattgca gcttataatg gttacaaata aagcaatagc atcacaaatt
      841 tcacaaataa agcatttttt tcactgcatt ctagttgtgg tttgtccaaa ctcatcaatg
      901 tatcttagtc gatataactt cgtatagcat acattatacg aagttatgtc gaggagggcc
      961 tatttcccat gattccttca tatttgcata tacgatacaa ggctgttaga gagataattg
     1021 gaattaattt gactgtaaac acaaagatat tagtacaaaa tacgtgacgt agaaagtaat
     1081 aatttcttgg gtagtttgca gttttaaaat tatgttttaa aatggactat catatgctta
     1141 ccgtaacttg aaagtatttc gatttcttgg ctttatatat cttgtggaaa ggacgaaaca
     1201 ccgataactt cgtatagcat acattatacg aagttatggt accgatgcag ctagcccgcg
     1261 gatctgccgg tctccctata gtgagtcgta ttaatttcga taagccaggt taacctgcat
     1321 taatgaatcg gccaacgcgc ggggagaggc ggtttgcgta ttgggcgctc ttccgcttcc
     1381 tcgctcactg actcgctgcg ctcggtcgtt cggctgcggc gagcggtatc agctcactca
     1441 aaggcggtaa tacggttatc cacagaatca ggggataacg caggaaagaa catgtgagca
     1501 aaaggccagc aaaaggccag gaaccgtaaa aaggccgcgt tgctggcgtt tttccatagg
     1561 ctccgccccc ctgacgagca tcacaaaaat cgacgctcaa gtcagaggtg gcgaaacccg
     1621 acaggactat aaagatacca ggcgtttccc cctggaagct ccctcgtgcg ctctcctgtt
     1681 ccgaccctgc cgcttaccgg atacctgtcc gcctttctcc cttcgggaag cgtggcgctt
     1741 tctcatagct cacgctgtag gtatctcagt tcggtgtagg tcgttcgctc caagctgggc
     1801 tgtgtgcacg aaccccccgt tcagcccgac cgctgcgcct tatccggtaa ctatcgtctt
     1861 gagtccaacc cggtaagaca cgacttatcg ccactggcag cagccactgg taacaggatt
     1921 agcagagcga ggtatgtagg cggtgctaca gagttcttga agtggtggcc taactacggc
     1981 tacactagaa gaacagtatt tggtatctgc gctctgctga agccagttac cttcggaaaa
     2041 agagttggta gctcttgatc cggcaaacaa accaccgctg gtagcggtgg tttttttgtt
     2101 tgcaagcagc agattacgcg cagaaaaaaa ggatctcaag aagatccttt gatcttttct
     2161 acggggtctg acgctcagtg gaacgaaaac tcacgttaag ggattttggt catgagatta
     2221 tcaaaaagga tcttcaccta gatcctttta aattaaaaat gaagttttaa atcaatctaa
     2281 agtatatatg agtaaacttg gtctgacagt taccaatgct taatcagtga ggcacctatc
     2341 tcagcgatct gtctatttcg ttcatccata gttgcctgac tccccgtcgt gtagataact
     2401 acgatacggg agggcttacc atctggcccc agtgctgcaa tgataccgcg agacccacgc
     2461 tcaccggctc cagatttatc agcaataaac cagccagccg gaagggccga gcgcagaagt
     2521 ggtcctgcaa ctttatccgc ctccatccag tctattaatt gttgccggga agctagagta
     2581 agtagttcgc cagttaatag tttgcgcaac gttgttgcca ttgctacagg catcgtggtg
     2641 tcacgctcgt cgtttggtat ggcttcattc agctccggtt cccaacgatc aaggcgagtt
     2701 acatgatccc ccatgttgtg caaaaaagcg gttagctcct tcggtcctcc gatcgttgtc
     2761 agaagtaagt tggccgcagt gttatcactc atggttatgg cagcactgca taattctctt
     2821 actgtcatgc catccgtaag atgcttttct gtgactggtg agtactcaac caagtcattc
     2881 tgagaatagt gtatgcggcg accgagttgc tcttgcccgg cgtcaatacg ggataatacc
     2941 gcgccacata gcagaacttt aaaagtgctc atcattggaa aacgttcttc ggggcgaaaa
     3001 ctctcaagga tcttaccgct gttgagatcc agttcgatgt aacccactcg tgcacccaac
     3061 tgatcttcag catcttttac tttcaccagc gtttctgggt gagcaaaaac aggaaggcaa
     3121 aatgccgcaa aaaagggaat aagggcgaca cggaaatgtt gaatactcat actcttcctt
     3181 tttcaatatt attgaagcat ttatcagggt tattgtctca tgagcggata catatttgaa
     3241 tgtatttaga aaaataaaca aataggggtt ccgcgcacat ttccccgaaa agtgccacct
     3301 gacgtctaag aaaccattat tatcatgaca ttaacctata aaaataggcg tatcacgagg
     3361 ccctttcgtc tcgcgcgttt cggtgatgac ggtgaaaacc tctgacacat gcagctcccg
     3421 gagacggtca cagcttgtct gtaagcggat gccgggagca gacaagcccg tcagggcgcg
     3481 tcagcgggtg ttggcgggtg tcggggctgg cttaactatg cggcatcaga gcagattgta
     3541 ctgagagtgc accatatgga catattgtcg ttagaacgcg gctacaatta atacataacc
     3601 ttatgtatca tacacatacg
//
